>Addgene plasmid #147400 | pAc5.1B-EGFP-CeAIN2_254-400-V5His6_R | depositor full sequence | sequence record 289847 | Full Sequence
CTTCAAGGAATTAATTCTATATTCTAAAAACACAAATGATACTTCTAAAAAAAATCATGAATGGCATCAA
CTCTGAATCAAATCTTTGCAGATGCACCTACTTCTCATTTCCACTGTCACATCATTTTTCCAGATCTCGC
TGCCTGTTATGTGGCCCACAAACCAAGACACGTTTTATGGCCATTAAAGCTGGCTGATCGTCGCCAAACA
CCAAATACATATCAATATGTACATTCGAGAAAGAAGCGATCAAAGAAGCGTCTTCGGGCGAGTAGGAGAA
TGCGGAGGAGAAGGAGAACGAGCTGATCTAGTATCTCTCCACAATCCAATGCCAACTGACCAACTGGCCA
TATTCGGAGCAATTTGAAGCCAATTTCCATCGCCTGGCGATCGCTCCATTCTTGGCTATATGTTTTTCAC
CGTTCCCGGGGCCATTTTCAAAGACTCGTCGGTAAGATAAGATTGTGTCACTCGCTGTCTCTCTTCATTT
GTCGAAGAATGCTGAGGAATTTCGCGATGACGTCGGCGAGTATTTTGAAGAATGAGAATAATTTGTATTT
ATACGAAAATCAGTTAGTGGAATTTTCTACAAAAACATGTTATCTATAGATAATTTTGTTGCAAAATATG
TTGACTATGACAAAGATTGTATGTATATACCTTTAATGTATTCTCATTTTCTTATGTATTTATAATGGCA
ATGATGATACTGATGATATTTTAAGATGATGCCAGACCACAGGCTGATTTCTGCGTCTTTTGCCGAACGC
AGTGCATGTGCGGTTGTTGTTTTTTGGAATAGTTTCAATTTTCGGACTGTCCGCTTTGATTTCAGTTTCT
TGGCTTATTCAAAAAGCAAAGTAAAGCCAAAAAAGCGAGATGGCAATACCAAATGCGGCAAAACGGTAGT
GGAAGGAAAGGGGTGCGGGGCAGCGGAAGGAAGGGTGGGGCGGGGCGTGGCGGGGTCTGTGGCTGGGCGC
GACGTCACCGACGTTGGAGCCACTCCTTTGACCATGTGTGCGTGTGTGTATTATTCGTGTCTCGCCACTC
GCCGGTTGTTTTTTTCTTTTTATCTCGCTCTCTCTAGCGCCATCTCGTACGCATGCTCAACGCACCGCAT
GTTGCCGTGTCCTTTATGCGTCATTTTGGCTCGAAATAGGCAATTATTTAAACAAAGATTAGTCAACGAA
AACGCTAAAATAAATAAGTCTACAATATGGTTACTTATTGCCATGTGTGTGCAGCCAACGATAGCAACAA
AAGCAACAACACAGTGGCTTTCCCTCTTTCACTTTTTGTTTGCAAGCGCGTGCGAGCAAGACGGCACGAC
CGGCAAACGCAATTACGCTGACAAAGAGCAGACGAAGTTTTGGCCGAAAAACATCAAGGCGCCTGATACG
AATGCATTTGCAATAACAATTGCGATATTTAATATTGTTTATGAAGCTGTTTGACTTCAAAACACACAAA
AAAAAAAATAAAACAAATTATTTGAAAGAGAATTAGGAATCGGACAGCTTATCGTTACGGGCTAACAGCA
CACCGAGACGAAATAGCTTACCTGACGTCACAGCCTCTGGAAGAACTGCCGCCAAGCAGAGAGAGAGAGA
AAAAGAGGGAGAGCAGCTTAGACCGCATGTGCTTGTGTGTGAGGCGTCTCTCTCTTCGTCTCCTGTTTGC
GCAAACGCATAGACTGCACTGAGAAAATCGATTACCTATTTTTTATGAATGAATATTTGCACTATTACTA
TTCAAAACTATTAAGATAGCAATCACATTCAATAGCCAAATACTATACCACCTGAGCGATGCAACGAAAT
GATCAATTTGAGCAAAAATGCTGCATATTTAGGACGGCATCATTATAGAAATGCTTCTTGCTGTGTACTT
TTCTCTCGTCTGGCAGCTGTTTCGCCGTTATTGTTAAAACCGGCTTAAGTTAGGTGTGTTTTCTACGACT
AGTGATGCCCCTACTAGAAGATGTGTGTTGCACAAATGTCCCTGAATAACCAATTTGAAGTGCAGATAGC
AGTAAACGTAAGCTAATATGAATATTATTTAACTGTAATGTTTTAATATCGCTGGACATTACTAATAAAC
CCACTATAAACACATGTACATATGTATGTTTTGGCATACAATGAGTAGTTGGGGAAAAAATGTGTAAAAG
CACCGTGACCATCACAGCATAAAGATAACCAGCTGAAGTATCGAATATGAGTAACCCCCAAATTGAATCA
CATGCCGCAACTGATAGGACCCATGGAAGTACACTCTTCATGGCGATATACAAGACACACACAAGCACGA
ACACCCAGTTGCGGAGGAAATTCTCCGTAAATGAAAACCCAATCGGCGAACAATTCATACCCATATATGG
TAAAAGTTTTGAACGCGACTTGAGAGCGGAGAGCATTGCGGCTGATAAGGTTTTAGCGCTAAGCGGGCTT
TATAAAACGGGCTGCGGGACCAGTTTTCATATCACTACCGTTTGAGTTCTTGTGCTGTGTGGATACTCCT
CCCGACACAAAGCCGCTCCATCAGCCAGCAGTCGTCTAATCCAGAGACCCCGGATCGGGGTACCAACATG
GTGAGCAAGGGCGAGGAGCTGTTCACCGGGGTGGTGCCCATCCTGGTCGAGCTGGACGGCGACGTAAACG
GCCACAAGTTCAGCGTGTCCGGCGAGGGCGAGGGCGATGCCACCTACGGCAAGCTGACCCTGAAGTTCAT
CTGCACCACCGGCAAGCTGCCCGTGCCCTGGCCCACCCTCGTGACCACCCTGACCTACGGCGTGCAGTGC
TTCAGCCGCTACCCCGACCACATGAAGCAGCACGACTTCTTCAAGTCCGCCATGCCCGAAGGCTACGTCC
AGGAGCGCACCATCTTCTTCAAGGACGACGGCAACTACAAGACCCGCGCCGAGGTGAAGTTCGAGGGCGA
CACCCTGGTGAACCGCATCGAGCTGAAGGGCATCGACTTCAAGGAGGACGGCAACATCCTGGGGCACAAG
CTGGAGTACAACTACAACAGCCACAACGTCTATATCATGGCCGACAAGCAGAAGAACGGCATCAAGGTGA
ACTTCAAGATCCGCCACAACATCGAGGACGGCAGCGTGCAGCTCGCCGACCACTACCAGCAGAACACCCC
CATCGGCGACGGCCCCGTGCTGCTGCCCGACAACCACTACCTGAGCACCCAGTCCGCCCTGAGCAAAGAC
CCCAACGAGAAGCGCGATCACATGGTCCTGCTGGAGTTCGTGACCGCCGCCGGGATCACTCTCGGCATGG
ACGAGCTGTACAAGCCAAGCTTAATGGATGATTATTCAATGTGGACTGATGAGAATGATGAAGACGCGAA
AAAGAAAAAATCGTTGAGAGATAAGGGATTGAGTGGATGGGGTGATGCTGATGTATCAAACAGTAAACCA
ATTCGCCGTTGGATTGTGCCAGAAGGCCAAGAAGAAGACTTTGAAACGGCAATGGAACGATGTCCAAGTC
ATTTGAAAAAGAAAGCATTGAATGAAGAAGCTCTTCGTCGACGTTTAACATCTGAAAATCCACAAATAGT
GGCACAAGCTCAACAACAAGCCGAAGAAGAGGCGAATGCTATGATGAGGATTGGACGAAGACCCATTGTT
CCCAGTGGATGGGGTGATATTCCATCTGAAATTAGTACTGACAAGTCAGAATTCGATCAAAGCTCGTCAC
GTGGTTGGGATGAAGGAAGTATAAGCGGTGGTGGAAGTTGCGGCCGCTCGAGTCTAGAGGGCCCGCGGTT
CGAAGGTAAGCCTATCCCTAACCCTCTCCTCGGTCTCGATTCTACGCGTACCGGTCATCATCACCATCAC
CATTGAGTTTAAACCCGCTGATCAGCCTCGACTGTGCCTTCTAAGGCCTGAGCTCGCTGATCAGCCTCGA
TCGAGGATCCAGACATGATAAGATACATTGATGAGTTTGGACAAACCACAACTAGAATGCAGTGAAAAAA
ATGCTTTATTTGTGAAATTTGTGATGCTATTGCTTTATTTGTAACCATTATAAGCTGCAATAAACAAGTT
AACAACAACAATTGCATTCATTTTATGTTTCAGGTTCAGGGGGAGGTGTGGGAGGTTTTTTAAAGCAAGT
AAAACCTCTACAAATGTGGTATGGCTGATTATGATCAGTCGACCGATGCCCTTGAGAGCCTTCAACCCAG
TCAGCTCCTTCCGGTGGGCGCGGGGCATGACTATCGTCGCCGCACTTATGACTGTCTTCTTTATCATGCA
ACTCGTAGGACAGGTGCCGGCAGCGCTCTGGGTCATTTTCGGCGAGGACCGCTTTCGCTGGAGCGCGACG
ATGATCGGCCTGTCGCTTGCGGTATTCGGAATCTTGCACGCCCTCGCTCAAGCCTTCGTCACTGGTCCCG
CCACCAAACGTTTCGGCGAGAAGCAGGCCATTATCGCCGGCATGGCGGCCGACGCGCTGGGCTACGTCTT
GCTGGCGTTCGCGACGCGAGGCTGGATGGCCTTCCCCATTATGATTCTTCTCGCTTCCGGCGGCATCGGG
ATGCCCGCGTTGCAGGCCATGCTGTCCAGGCAGGTAGATGACGACCATCAGGGACAGCTTCAAGGATCGC
TCGCGGCTCTTACCAGCCAGCAAAAGGCCAGGAACCGTAAAAAGGCCGCGTTGCTGGCGTTTTTCCATAG
GCTCCGCCCCCCTGACGAGCATCACAAAAATCGACGCTCAAGTCAGAGGTGGCGAAACCCGACAGGACTA
TAAAGATACCAGGCGTTTCCCCCTGGAAGCTCCCTCGTGCGCTCTCCTGTTCCGACCCTGCCGCTTACCG
GATACCTGTCCGCCTTTCTCCCTTCGGGAAGCGTGGCGCTTTCTCAATGCTCACGCTGTAGGTATCTCAG
TTCGGTGTAGGTCGTTCGCTCCAAGCTGGGCTGTGTGCACGAACCCCCCGTTCAGCCCGACCGCTGCGCC
TTATCCGGTAACTATCGTCTTGAGTCCAACCCGGTAAGACACGACTTATCGCCACTGGCAGCAGCCACTG
GTAACAGGATTAGCAGAGCGAGGTATGTAGGCGGTGCTACAGAGTTCTTGAAGTGGTGGCCTAACTACGG
CTACACTAGAAGGACAGTATTTGGTATCTGCGCTCTGCTGAAGCCAGTTACCTTCGGAAAAAGAGTTGGT
AGCTCTTGATCCGGCAAACAAACCACCGCTGGTAGCGGTGGTTTTTTTGTTTGCAAGCAGCAGATTACGC
GCAGAAAAAAAGGATCTCAAGAAGATCCTTTGATCTTTTCTACGGGGTCTGACGCTCAGTGGAACGAAAA
CTCACGTTAAGGGATTTTGGTCATGAGATTATCAAAAAGGATCTTCACCTAGATCCTTTTAAATTAAAAA
TGAAGTTTTAAATCAATCTAAAGTATATATGAGTAAACTTGGTCTGACAGTTACCAATGCTTAATCAGTG
AGGCACCTATCTCAGCGATCTGTCTATTTCGTTCATCCATAGTTGCCTGACTCCCCGTCGTGTAGATAAC
TACGATACGGGAGGGCTTACCATCTGGCCCCAGTGCTGCAATGATACCGCGAGACCCACGCTCACCGGCT
CCAGATTTATCAGCAATAAACCAGCCAGCCGGAAGGGCCGAGCGCAGAAGTGGTCCTGCAACTTTATCCG
CCTCCATCCAGTCTATTAATTGTTGCCGGGAAGCTAGAGTAAGTAGTTCGCCAGTTAATAGTTTGCGCAA
CGTTGTTGCCATTGCTGCAGGCATCGTGGTGTCACGCTCGTCGTTTGGTATGGCTTCATTCAGCTCCGGT
TCCCAACGATCAAGGCGAGTTACATGATCCCCCATGTTGTGCAAAAAAGCGGTTAGCTCCTTCGGTCCTC
CGATCGTTGTCAGAAGTAAGTTGGCCGCAGTGTTATCACTCATGGTTATGGCAGCACTGCATAATTCTCT
TACTGTCATGCCATCCGTAAGATGCTTTTCTGTGACTGGTGAGTACTCAACCAAGTCATTCTGAGAATAG
TGTATGCGGCGACCGAGTTGCTCTTGCCCGGCGTCAACACGGGATAATACCGCGCCACATAGCAGAACTT
TAAAAGTGCTCATCATTGGAAAACGTTCTTCGGGGCGAAAACTCTCAAGGATCTTACCGCTGTTGAGATC
CAGTTCGATGTAACCCACTCGTGCACCCAACTGATCTTCAGCATCTTTTACTTTCACCAGCGTTTCTGGG
TGAGCAAAAACAGGAAGGCAAAATGCCGCAAAAAAGGGAATAAGGGCGACACGGAAATGTTGAATACTCA
TACTCTTCCTTTTTCAATATTATTGAAGCATTTATCAGGGTTATTGTCTCATGAGCGGATACATATTTGA
ATGTATTTAGAAAAATAAACAAATAGGGGTTCCGCGCACATTTCCCCGAAAAGTGCCACCTGACGTCTAA
GAAACCATTATTATCATGACATTAACCTATAAAAATAGGCGTATCACGAGGCCCTTTCGT
Features (pLannotate 1.2.2; 9 found; start..end, strand, type, name):
     56..2568    +  promoter       Ac5 promoter: Drosophila melanogaster actin 5C promoter
   2588..3304    +  CDS            EGFP: EGFP is a basic (constitutively fluorescent) green fluorescent protein published in 1996, derived from Aequorea victoria. It is reported to be a rapidly-maturing weak dimer with moderate acid sensitivity.
   3785..3826    +  CDS            V5 tag: epitope tag from simian virus 5
   3926..4060    -  polyA_signal   SV40 poly(A) signal: SV40 polyadenylation signal
   4083..4167    -  CDS            large T antigen (fragment): large T antigen from SV40 (simian virus 40)
   4168..4638    +  CDS            TcR (fragment): tetracycline efflux protein; tet; confers resistance to tetracycline
   4682..5270    -  rep_origin     ori: high-copy-number ColE1/pMB1/pBR322/pUC origin of replication
   5441..6301    -  CDS            AmpR: β-lactamase; bla; confers resistance to ampicillin, carbenicillin, and related antibiotics
   6302..6406    -  promoter       AmpR promoter: bla
