[The description below was written by a language model from this plasmid's Addgene catalogue record and pLannotate feature annotations shown in this document.]
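Description:
pAc5.1B-EGFP-CeAIN2_254-400-V5His6_R is an insect-cell expression plasmid of about 6.5 kb. The catalogue lists its backbone as unknown, but both the name and the annotated features point to a pAc5.1-type vector. It is propagated in E. coli through a ColE1/pUC-family origin and selected with ampicillin via the β-lactamase gene and its native promoter. The record lists it as low copy, although this type of origin is usually described as high copy. A short tetracycline-resistance gene fragment and a fragment of SV40 large T antigen are also annotated. These appear to be non-functional backbone remnants. No marker for selection in insect cells is annotated.

The expression cassette is driven by the Drosophila melanogaster actin 5C promoter, a strong constitutive promoter commonly used in cultured fly cells such as S2. Downstream lies the EGFP coding sequence, followed by an unannotated stretch of roughly 480 bp that corresponds in position to the insert, residues 254–400 of the C. elegans GW182-family protein AIN-2. According to the depositor, the fragment lacks two amino acids (Ser-Asp at positions 378–379) relative to the reference sequence. A V5 epitope tag follows. The name also indicates a His6 tag, although this is not separately annotated. The cassette ends at an SV40 polyadenylation signal. Whether the V5 and His6 tags are actually read in frame with the insert cannot be determined from the record.

The resulting N-terminally GFP-tagged AIN-2 fragment is suited to fluorescence detection and to pull-down or co-immunoprecipitation in transfected insect cells. The associated publication examines how GW182 proteins interact with PABP and deadenylases in miRNA-mediated repression and target degradation.
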