Addgene plasmid #147400: pAc5.1B-EGFP-CeAIN2_254-400-V5His6_R
Purpose: Insect Expression of CeAIN2_254-400
Depositing lab: Elisa Izaurralde. Depositing organization: Max Planck Institute for Developmental Biology. Publication: The interactions of GW182 proteins with PABP and deadenylases are required for both translational repression and degradation of miRNA targets. Huntzinger E, Kuzuoglu-Ozturk D, Braun JE, Eulalio A, Wohlbold L, Izaurralde E. Nucleic Acids Res. 2013 Jan;41(2):978-94. doi: 10.1093/nar/gks1078. Epub 2012 Nov 21. PubMed 23172285.
Backbone
  Vector backbone: Unknown
  Vector type: Insect Expression
Growth in bacteria
  Bacterial resistance: Ampicillin, 100 μg/mL
  Growth temperature: 37°C
  Growth strain: DH5alpha
  Copy number: Low Copy
Gene/Insert
  Gene/Insert name: CeAIN2_254-400
  Species: C. elegans (nematode)
  Mutation: Deletion of 2 AA (SD) at position 378-379 compared to the sequence given by NCBI: AF000196.1
  Cloning method: Unknown
Terms and licenses: Academic/Nonprofit Terms; Industry Terms: Not Available to Industry
Depositor comments: Plasmids from this collection were made available to the research community and donated after the lab closed. Please note that the sequence provided by the depositing laboratory may be theoretical/predicted or based on Sanger sequencing results. There may be discrepancies between sequencing results obtained by Addgene and the depositor sequence. If an Addgene verified sequence is not available, please contact before placing your order to request that our lab fully sequence the plasmid.
How to cite: pAc5.1B-EGFP-CeAIN2_254-400-V5His6_R was a gift from Elisa Izaurralde (Addgene plasmid # 147400 ; http://n2t.net/addgene:147400 ; RRID:Addgene_147400)
